>Addgene plasmid #179209 | pBTK800 | addgene full sequence | sequence record 361465 | Addgene NGS Result
CTCGATGTAATCCGCTTCGTGGCCGGGCTTGCGCTCTGCCAGCGCTGGGCTGGCCTCGGCCATGGCCTTG
CCGATTTCCTCGGCACTGCGGCCCCGGCTGGCCAGCTTCTGCGCGGCGATAAAGTCGCACTTGCTGAGGT
CATCACCGAAGCGCTTGACCAGCCCGGCCATCTCGCTGCGGTACTCGTCCAGCGCCGTGCGCCGGTGGCG
GCTAAGCTGCCGCTCGGGCAGTTCGAGGCTGGCCAGCCTGCGGGCCTTCTCCTGCTGCCGCTGGGCCTGC
TCGATCTGCTGGCCAGCCTGCTGCACCAGCGCCGGGCCAGCGGTGGCGGTCTTGCCCTTGGATTCACGCA
GCAGCACCCACGGCTGATAACCGGCGCGGGTGGTGTGCTTGTCCTTGCGGTTGGTGAAGCCCGCCAAGCG
GCCATAGTGGCGGCTGTCGGCGCTGGCCGGGTCGGCGTCGTACTCGCTGGCCAGCGTCCGGGCAATCTGC
CCCCGAAGTTCACCGCCTGCGGCGTCGGCCACCTTGACCCATGCCTGATAGTTCTTCGGGCTGGTTTCCA
CTACCAGGGCAGGCTCCCGGCCCTCGGCTTTCATGTCATCCAGGTCAAACTCGCTGAGGTCGTCCACCAG
CACCAGACCATGCCGCTCCTGCTCGGCGGGCCTGATATACACGTCATTGCCCTGGGCATTCATCCGCTTG
AGCCATGGCGTGTTCTGGAGCACTTCGGCGGCTGACCATTCCCGGTTCATCATCTGGCCGGTGGTGGCGT
CCCTGACGCCGATATCGAAGCGCTCACAGCCCATGGCCTTGAGCTGTCGGCCTATGGCCTGCAAAGTCCT
GTCGTTCTTCATCGGGCCACCAAGCGCAGCCAGATCGAGCCGTCCTCGGTTGTCAGTGGCGTCAGGTCGA
GCAAGAGCAACGATGCGATCAGCAGCACCACCGTAGGCATCATGGAAGCCAGCATCACGGTTAGCCATAG
CTTCCAGTGCCACCCCCGCGACGCGCTCCGGGCGCTCTGCGCGGCGCTGCTCACCTCGGCGGCTACCTCC
CGCAACTCTTTGGCCAGCTCCACCCATGCCGCCCCTGTCTGGCGCTGGGCTTTCAGCCACTCCGCCGCCT
GCGCCTCGCTGGCCTGCTGGGTCTGGCTCATGACCTGCCGGGCTTCGTCGGCCAGTGTCGCCATGCTCTG
GGCCAGCGGTTCGATCTGCTCCGCTAACTCGTTGATGCCTCTGGATTTCTTCACTCTGTCGATTGCGTTC
ATGGTCTATTGCCTCCCGGTATTCCTGTAAGTCGATGATCTGGGCGTTGGCGGTGTCGATGTTCAGGGCC
ACGTCTGCCCGGTCGGTGCGGATGCCCCGGCCTTCCATCTCCACCACGTTCGGCCCCAGGTGAACACCGG
GCAGGCGCTCGATGCCCTGCGCCTCAAGTGTTCTGTGGTCAATGCGGGCGTCGTGGCCAGCCCGCTCTAA
TGCCCGGTTGGCATGGTCGGCCCATGCCTCGCGGGTCTGCTCAAGCCATGCCTTGGGCTTGAGCGCTTCG
GTCTTCTGTGCCCCGCCCTTCTCCGGGGTCTTGCCGTTGTACCGCTTGAACCACTGAGCGGCGGGCCGCT
CGATGCCGTCATTGATCCGCTCGGAGATCATCAGGTGGCAGTGCGGGTTCTCGCCGCCACCGGCATGGAT
GGCCAGCGTATACGGCAGGCGCTCGGCACCGGTCAGGTGCTGGGCGAACTCGGACGCCAGCGCCTTCTGC
TGGTCGAGGGTCAGCTCGACCGGCAGGGCAAATTCGACCTCCTTGAACAGCCGCCCATTGGCGCGTTCAT
ACAGGTCGGCAGCATCCCAGTAGTCGGCGGGCCGCTCGACGAACTCCGGCATGTGCCCGGATTCGGCGTG
CAAGACTTCATCCATGTCGCGGGCATACTTGCCTTCGCGCTGGATGTAGTCGGCCTTGGCCCTGGCCGAT
TGGCCGCCCGACCTGCTGCCGGTTTTCGCCGTAAGGTGATAAATCGCCATGCTGCCTCGCTGTTGCTTTT
GCTTTTCGGCTCCATGCAATGGCCCTCGGAGAGCGCACCGCCCGAAGGGTGGCCGTTAGGCCAGTTTCTC
GAAGAGAAACCGGTAAGTGCGCCCTCCCCTACAAAGTAGGGTCGGGATTGCCGCCGCTGTGCCTCCATGA
TAGCCTACGAGACAGCACATTAACAATGGGGTGTCAAGATGGTTAAGGGGAGCAACAAGGCGGCGGATCG
GCTGGCCAAGCTCGAAGAACAACGAGCGCGAATCAATGCCGAAATTCAGCGGGTGCGGGCAAGGGAACAG
CAGCAAGAGCGCAAGAACGAAACAAGGCGCAAGGTGCTGGTGGGGGCCATGATTTTGGCCAAGGTGAACA
GCAGCGAGTGGCCGGAGGATCGGCTCATGGCGGCAATGGATGCGTACCTTGAACGCGACCACGACCGCGC
CTTGTTCGGTCTGCCGCCACGCCAGAAGGATGAGCCGGGCTGAATGATCGACCGAGACAGGCCCTGCGGG
GCTGCACACGCGCCCCCACCCTTCGGGTAGGGGGAAAGGCCGCTAAAGCGGCTAAAAGCGCTCCAGCGTA
TTTCTGCGGGGTTTGGTGTGGGGTTTAGCGGGCTTTGCCCGCCTTTCCCCCTGCCGCGCAGCGGTGGGGC
GGTGTGTAGCCTAGCGCAGCGAATAGACCAGCTATCCGGCCTCTGGCCGGGCATATTGGGCAAGGGCAGC
AGCGCCCCACAAGGGCGCTGATAACCGCGCCTAGTGGATTATTCTTAGATAATCATGGATGGATTTTTCC
AACACCCCGCCAGCCCCCGCCCCTGCTGGGTTTGCAGGTTTGGGGGCGTGACAGTTATTGCAGGGGTTCG
TGACAGTTATTGCAGGGGGGCGTGACAGTTATTGCAGGGGTTCGTGACAGTTAGTACGGGAGTGACGGGC
ACTGGCTGGCAATGTCTAGCAACGGCAGGCATTTCGGCTGAGGGTAAAAGAACTTTCCGCTAAGCGATAG
ACTGTATGTAAACACAGTATTGCAAGGACGCGGAACATGCCTCATGTGGCGGCCAGGACGGCCAGCCGGG
ATCGGGATACTGGTCGTTACCAGAGCCACCGACCCGAGCAAACCCTTCTCTATCAGATCGTTGACGAGTA
TTACCCGGCATTCGCTGCGCTTATGGCAGAGCAGGGAAAGGAATTGCCGGGCTATGTGCAACGGGAATTT
GAAGAATTTCTCCAATGCGGGCGGCTGGAGCATGGCTTTCTACGGGTTCGCTGCGAGTCTTGCCACGCCG
AGCACCTGGTCGCTTTCAGAAATCAATCTAAAGTATATATGAGTAAACTTGGTCTGACAGGCCCCTGAAT
TCGCATCTAGACTGATGAGACGTGGTAGAGCCACAAACAGCCGGTACAAGCAACGATCTCCAGGACCATC
TGAATCATGCGCGGATGACACGAACTCACGACGGCGATCACAGACATTAACCCACAGTACAGACACTGCG
ACAACGTGGCAATTCGTCGCAATACAACGGACAGTCATTCATCTTTCTGCCCCTCCAAAAGCAAAAACCC
GCCGAAGCGGGTTTTTACGTAAATCAGGTGAAACTGACCGACTTTGGCAGTTTATTCTTGACATGTAGTG
AGGGGGCTGGTATAATCACATAGTACTGTTTTATGTGAGACCGAAAGTGAAACGTGATTTCATGCGTCAT
TTTGAACATTTTGTAAATCTTATTTAATAATGTGTGCGGCAATTCACATTTAATTTATGAATGTTTTCTT
AACATCGCGGCAACTCAAGAAACGGCAGGTTCGGATCTTAGCTACTAGAGAAAGAGGAGAAATACTAGAT
GCGTAAAGGCGAAGAGCTGTTCACTGGTGTCGTCCCTATTCTGGTGGAACTGGATGGTGATGTCAACGGT
CATAAGTTTTCCGTGCGTGGCGAGGGTGAAGGTGACGCAACTAATGGTAAACTGACGCTGAAGTTCATCT
GTACTACTGGTAAACTGCCGGTTCCTTGGCCGACTCTGGTAACGACGCTGACTTATGGTGTTCAGTGCTT
TGCTCGTTATCCGGACCATATGAAGCAGCATGACTTCTTCAAGTCCGCCATGCCGGAAGGCTATGTGCAG
GAACGCACGATTTCCTTTAAGGATGACGGCACGTACAAAACGCGTGCGGAAGTGAAATTTGAAGGCGATA
CCCTGGTAAACCGCATTGAGCTGAAAGGCATTGACTTTAAAGAGGACGGCAATATCCTGGGCCATAAGCT
GGAATACAATTTTAACAGCCACAATGTTTACATCACCGCCGATAAACAAAAAAATGGCATTAAAGCGAAT
TTTAAAATTCGCCACAACGTGGAGGATGGCAGCGTGCAGCTGGCTGATCACTACCAGCAAAACACTCCAA
TCGGTGATGGTCCTGTTCTGCTGCCAGACAATCACTATCTGAGCACGCAAAGCGTTCTGTCTAAAGATCC
GAACGAGAAACGCGATCATATGGTTCTGCTGGAGTTCGTAACCGCAGCGGGCATCACGCATGGTATGGAT
GAACTGTACAAATGACCAGGCATCAAATAAAACGAAAGGCTCAGTCGAAAGACTGGGCCTTTCGTTTTAT
CTGTTGTTTGTCGGTGAACGCTCTCTACTAGAGTCACACTGGCTCACCTTCGGGTGGGCCTTTCTGCGTT
TATAGGTCKCANATMMAACAGTACTATGTGATTATACCAGCCCCCTCACTACATGTCAAGAATAAACTGC
CAAAGGTAATCGTTAATCCGCAAATAACGTAAAAACCCGCTTCGGCGGGTTTTTTTATGGGGGGAGTTTA
GGGAAAGAGCATTTGTCAGCTGCGTCTCAAGCAGTTACAGAGATGTTACGAACCCCCAGGACATCCGAGA
ATGCGAGGCGATGGAGGGTACAACCCGAGCGGCCGCTTATTTGCCGACTACCTTGGTGATCTCGCCTTTC
ACGTAGTGGACAAATTCTTCCAACTGATCTGCGCGCGAGGCCAAGCGATCTTCTTCTTGTCCAAGATAAG
CCTGTCTAGCTTCAAGTATGACGGGCTGATACTGGGCCGGCAGGCGCTCCATTGCCCAGTCGGCAGCGAC
ATCCTTCGGCGCGATTTTGCCGGTTACTGCGCTGTACCAAATGCGGGACAACGTAAGCACTACATTTCGC
TCATCGCCAGCCCAGTCGGGCGGCGAGTTCCATAGCGTTAAGGTTTCATTTAGCGCCTCAAATAGATCCT
GTTCAGGAACCGGATCAAAGAGTTCCTCCGCCGCTGGACCTACCAAGGCAACGCTATGTTCTCTTGCTTT
TGTCAGCAAGATAGCCAGATCAATGTCGATCGTGGCTGGCTCGAAGATACCCGCAAGAATGTCATTGCGC
TGCCATTCTCCAAATTGCAGTTCGCGCTTAGCTGGATAACGCCACGGAATGATGTCGTCGTGCACAACAA
TGGTGACTTCTACAGCGCGGAGAATCTCGCTCTCTCCAGGGGAAGCCGAAGTTTCCAAAAGGTCGTTGAT
CAAAGCTCGCCGCGTTGTTTCATCAAGCCTTACGGTCACCGTAACCAGCAAATCAATATCACTGTGTGGC
TTCAGGCCGCCATCCACTGCGGAGCCGTACAAATGTACGGCCAGCAACGTCGGTTCGAGATGGCGCTCGA
TGACGCCAACTACCTCTGATAGTTGAGTCGATACTTCGGCGATCACCGCTTCCCTCATAATGTTTAACTT
TGTTTTAGGGCGACTGCCCTGCTGCGTAACATCGTTGCTGCTCCATAACATCAAACATCGACCCACGGCG
TAACGCGCTTGCTGCTTGGATGCCCGAGGCATAGACTGTACCCCAAAAAAACAGTCATAACAAGCCATGA
AAACCGCCACTGCGCCGTTACCACCGCTGCGTTCGGTCAAGGTTCTGGACCAGTTGCGTGAGCGCATACG
CTACTTGCATTACAGCTTACGAACCGAACAGGCTTATGTCCACTGGGTTCGTGCCTTCATCCGTTTCCAC
GGTGTGCGTCACCCGGCAACCTTGGGTAGCAGCGAAGTCGAGGCATTTCTGTCCTGGCTGGTCATGACCA
AAATCCCTTAACGTGAGTCAGCCTGCCGCCTTGGGCCGGGTGATGTCGTACTTGCCCGCCGCGAACTCGG
TTACCGTCCAGCCCAGCGCGACCAGCTCCGGCAACGCCTCGCGCACCCGCTGGCGGCGCTTGCGCATGGT
CGAACCACTGGCCTCTGACGGCCAGACATAGCCGCACAAGGTATCTATGGAAGCCTTGCCGGTTTTGCCG
GGGTCGATCCAGCCACACAGCCGCTGGTGCAGCAGGCGGGCGGTTTCGCTGTCCAGCGCCCGCACCTCGT
CCATGCTGATGCGCACATGCTGGCCGCCACCCATGACGGCCTGCGCGATCAAGGGGTTCAGGGCCACGTA
CAGGCGCCCGTCCGCCTCGTCGCTGGCGTACTCCGACAGCAGCCGAAACCCCTGCCGCTTGCGGCCATTC
TGGGCGATGATGGATACCTTCCAAAGGCGCTCGATGCAGTCCTGTATGTGCTTGAGCGCCCCACCACTAT
CGACCTCTGCCCCGATTTCCTTTGCCAGCGCCCGATAGCTACCTTTGACCACCATGGCATCAGCGGTGAC
GGCCTCCCACTTGGGTTCCAGGAACAGCCGGAGCTGCCGTCCGCCTTCGGTCTTGGGTTCCGGGCCAAGC
ACTAGGCCATTAGGCCCAGCCATGGCCACCAGCCCTTGCAGGATGCGCAGATCATCAGCGCCCAGCGGCT
CCGGGCCGCTGAACTCGATCCGCTTGCCGTCGCCGTAGTCATACGTCACGTCCAGCTTGCTGCGCTTGCG
CTCGCCCCGCTTGAGGGCACGGAACAGGCCGGGGGCCAGACAGTGCGCCGGGTCGTGCCGGACGTGGCTG
AGGCTGTGCTTGTTCTTAGGCTTCACCACGGGGCACCCCCTTGCTCTTGCGCTGCCTCTCCAGCACGGCG
GGCTTGAGCACCCCGCCGTCATGCCGCCTGAACCACCGATCAGCGAACGGTGCGCCATAGTTGGCCTTGC
TCACACCGAAGCGGACGAAGAACCGGCGCTGGTCGTCGTCCACACCCCATTCCTCGGCCTCGGCGCTGGT
CATGCTCGACAGGTAGGACTGCCAGCGGATGTTATCGACCAGTACCGAGCTGCCCCGGCTGGCCTGCTGC
TGGTCGCCTGCGCCCATCATGGCCGCGCCCTTGCTGGCATGGTGCAGGAACACGATAGAGCACCCGGTAT
CGGCGGCGATGGCCTCCATGCGACCGATGACCTGGGCCATGGGGCCGCTGGCGTTTTCTTCCTCGATGTG
GAACCGGCGCAGCGTGTCCAGCACCATCAGGCGGCGGCCCTCGGCGGCGCGCTTGAGGCCGTCGAACCAC
TCCGGGGCCATGATGTTGGGCAGGCTGCCGATCAGCGGCTGGATCAGCAGGCCGTCAGCCACGGCTTGCC
GTTCCTCGGCGCTGAGGTGCGCCCCAAGGGCGTGCAGGCGGTGATGAATGGCGGTGGGCGGGTCTTCGGC
GGGCAGGTAGATCACCGGGCCGGTGGGCAGTTCGCCCACCTCCAGCAGATCCGGCCCGCCTGCAATCTGT
GCGGCCAGTTGCAGGGCCAGCATGGATTTACCGGCACCACCGGGCGACACCAGCGCCCCGACCGTACCGG
CCACCATGTTGGGCAAAACGTAGTCCAGCGGTGGCGGCGCTGCTGCGAACGCCTCCAGAATATTGATAGG
CTTATGGGTAGCCATTGATTGCCTCCTTTGCAGGCAGTTGGTGGTTAGGCGCTGGCGGGGTCACTACCCC
CGCCCTGCGCCGCTCTGAGTTCTTCCAGGCACTCGCGCAGCGCCTCGTATTCGTCGTCGGTCAGCCAGAA
CTTGCGCTGACGCATCCCTTTGGCCTTCATGCGCTCGGCATATCGCGCTTGGCGTACAGCGTCAGGGCTG
GCCAGCAGGTCGCCGGTCTGCTTGTCCTTTTGGTCTTTCATATCAGTCACCGAGAAACTTGCCGGGGCCG
AAAGGCTTGTCTTCGCGGAACAAGGACAAGGTGCAGCCGTCAAGGTTAAGGCTGGCCATATCAGCGACTG
AAAAGCGGCCAGCCTCGGCCTTGTTTGACGTATAACCAAAGCCACCGGGCAACCAATAGCCCTTGTCACT
TTTGATCAGGTAGACCGACCCTGAAGCGCTTTTTTCGTATTCCATAAAACCCCCTTCTGTGCGTGAGTAC
TCATAGTATAACAGGCGTGAGTACCAACGCAAGCACTACATGCTGAAATCTGGCCCGCCCCTGTCCATGC
CTCGCTGGCGGGGTGCCGGTGCCCGTGCCAGCTCGGCCCGCGCAAGCTGGACGCTGGGCAGACCCATGAC
CTTGCTGACGGTGCG
Features (pLannotate 1.2.2; 14 found; start..end, strand, type, name):
    852..1262    -  CDS            mobB: MOBB2_ECOLX - Protein predicted: Swiss-Prot protein existence level 4. This protein is essential to promote the specific transfer of the plasmid in the presence of conjugative plasmids. From Escherichia coli.
   2091..2178    -  oriT           RSF1010 oriT: origin of transfer of the broad-host-range plasmid RSF1010 (Scholz et al., 1989)
   2209..2490    +  CDS            mobC: MOBC_ECOLX - Protein predicted: Swiss-Prot protein existence level 4. This protein is essential to promote the specific transfer of the plasmid in the presence of conjugative plasmids. From Escherichia coli.
   2520..2914    +  rep_origin     RSF1010 oriV: replication origin of the broad-host-range plasmid RSF1010; requires the RSF1010 RepA/B/C proteins for replication (Scholz et al., 1989)
   3849..4562    +  CDS            superfolder GFP: GFP variant that folds robustly even when fused to poorly folded proteins (Pédelacq et al., 2006)
   4574..4645    +  terminator     rrnB T1 terminator: transcription terminator T1 from the E. coli rrnB gene
   4661..4688    +  terminator     T7Te terminator: phage T7 early transcription terminator
   4940..5728    -  CDS            aadA: S3AD_ECOLX - Experimental evidence at protein level: Swiss-Prot protein existence level 1. Mediates bacterial resistance to the antibiotics streptomycin and spectinomycin. From Escherichia coli.
   5735..5791    -  CDS            GmR (fragment): gentamycin acetyltransferase; aacC1; confers resistance to gentamycin
   5967..5990    -  promoter       Pc promoter (fragment): intI1 (promoter lies within the coding sequence); class 1 integron promoter
   6108..6959    -  CDS            RSF1010 RepC (fragment): replication protein C of the broad-host-range plasmid RSF1010 (Scholz et al., 1989); repC
   6946..7785    -  CDS            RSF1010 RepA: replication protein A of the broad-host-range plasmid RSF1010 (Scholz et al., 1989); repA
   7777..7851    -  ncRNA          Plasmid R1162: Accession: RF00043 - R1162-like plasmid antisense RNA
   8296..852     -  CDS            RSF1010 RepB (across the origin): replication protein B of the broad-host-range plasmid RSF1010 (Scholz et al., 1989); repB
