[The description below was written by a language model from this plasmid's Addgene catalogue record and pLannotate feature annotations shown in this document.]
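Description:
pBTK800 is a low-copy, broad-host-range synthetic biology vector built on the RSF1010 backbone and intended as a destination ("dropout") plasmid for assembling double-stranded RNA expression constructs. Its 8,415 nt sequence carries the RSF1010 replication system: oriV together with the RepA, RepB and RepC proteins that the origin requires, plus the R1162-like antisense RNA associated with regulation of this replicon. Because replication depends on plasmid-encoded proteins rather than host-specific factors, RSF1010 derivatives can be maintained in many Gram-negative bacteria. The plasmid also retains the RSF1010 oriT and the mobB and mobC mobilization genes, so it can be transferred by conjugation when a helper conjugative system is present. Selection is by spectinomycin through aadA, which also confers streptomycin resistance; it sits next to remnants of a class 1 integron Pc promoter and a short gentamicin acetyltransferase fragment that is not expected to be functional.

The payload is a synthetic GFP dropout cassette of about 1 kb, consisting of superfolder GFP followed by the rrnB T1 and T7Te transcription terminators. In a dropout design, the fluorescent cassette is a placeholder that is replaced by the desired insert during assembly, so that correct clones can be recognised as non-fluorescent colonies against a green background of uncut vector. The feature table does not annotate the promoter driving GFP, the assembly sites flanking the cassette, or the promoters that would transcribe the inserted target sequence into dsRNA, so these details cannot be given from the record. The associated work concerns symbiont-mediated RNAi for honey bee functional genomics, which is consistent with a mobilizable plasmid that can be moved from E. coli into a bacterial symbiont to produce dsRNA against a chosen gene.
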