Addgene plasmid #179209: pBTK800
Purpose: GFP dropout for assembling a double-stranded RNA expression plasmid
Depositing lab: Jeffrey Barrick. Depositing organization: University of Texas at Austin. Publication: Honey bee functional genomics using symbiont-mediated RNAi. Lariviere PJ, Leonard SP, Horak RD, Powell JE, Barrick JE. Nat Protoc. 2023 Mar;18(3):902-928. doi: 10.1038/s41596-022-00778-4. Epub 2022 Dec 2. PubMed 36460809.
Backbone
  Vector backbone: RSF1010
  Vector type: Synthetic Biology
Growth in bacteria
  Bacterial resistance: Spectinomycin, 50 μg/mL
  Growth temperature: 37°C
  Growth strain: DH5alpha
  Copy number: Low Copy
Gene/Insert
  Gene/Insert name: GFP dropout
  Species: Synthetic
  Insert size (bp): 1012
Terms and licenses: Academic/Nonprofit Terms; Industry Terms: Not Available to Industry
How to cite: pBTK800 was a gift from Jeffrey Barrick (Addgene plasmid # 179209 ; http://n2t.net/addgene:179209 ; RRID:Addgene_179209)
